>Addgene plasmid #74085 | BAS290 C terminal E2C natR | addgene partial sequence | sequence record 140964 | M13pUC-Fwd 5'-CCCAGTCACGACGTTGTAAAACG-3'
ATACACTCACTATAGGGCGAATTGGAGCTCCACCGCGGTGGCGGCCGCTCTAGAGGTGCTGGATCTGGTT
CATTAATTAACATGGATTCTACTGAAAACGTTATTAAGCCTTTTATGCGTTTTAAGGTTCATATGGAAGG
TTCTGTTAATGGTCATGAATTTGAAATTGAAGGTGTTGGTGAAGGTAAGCCTTATGAAGGTACTCAAACT
GCTAAGCTTCAAGTTACAAAAGGTGGTCCTTTACCTTTTGCTTGGGATATTCTTTCTCCTCAATTTTTTT
ACGGTTCTAAAGCTTACATTAAGCATCCTGCTGATATTCCAGATTACCTTAAGCAATCATTTCCTGAAGG
TTTTAAGTGGGAACGTGTTATGAACTTTGAAGATGGTGGTGTTGTTACTGTTACTCAAGATTCTTCACTT
CAAGATGGTACTCTTATTTACCATGTTAAGTTTATTGGTGTTAATTTTCCTTCTGATGGTCCTGTTATGC
AAAAAAAGACTTTAGGTTGGGAACCTTCTACAGAACGTAATTATCCTCGTGATGGTGTTCTTAAGGGTGA
AAATCATATGGCTCTTAAGTTGAAAGGTGGTGGTCATTACCTTTGCGAATTTAAGTCTATTTACATGGCT
AAGAAGCCTGTTAAGCTTCCTGGTTATCATTACGTTGATTACAAGCTTGATATTACTTCTCATAATGAAG
ATTATACTGTTGTTGAACAATATGAACGTGCTGAAGCTCGTCATCATCTTTTTCAATAAAAAAAGACTAA
TGTAAAATTTTTTTGGTTGGTTATTGAAAAAGTCGATGCCTTGTTTGCGTTTGTTTTCCTAGGCGTTTTA
TGTCAGAAGGCATTTAGAATTAGTATACAAGTACTCTTTGGTAAAATTTTATGTAGCGACTAAAATATTA
ACTATTATAGATAAACACCTTGGGAATAAAAAGTAATTTGCTATAGTAATTTATTAAACATGCTCCTACA
ACATTACCACAATCTTTTCTCTTGGATTGACATTGAATAAGAAAAGA
