>Addgene plasmid #74085 | BAS290 C terminal E2C natR | addgene partial sequence | sequence record 140996 | M13pUC-Rev 5'-AGCGGATAACAATTTCACACAGG-3'
ATTACGCCAAGCTCGAAATTAACCCTCACTAAAGGGAACAAAAGCTGGTACCGGGCCCCCCCTCGAGGTC
GACGGTATCGATAAGCTTGATATGTTTAAACCAGTATAGCGACCAGCATTCACATACGATTGACGCATGA
TATTACTTTCTGCGCACTTAACTTCGCATCTGGGCAGATGATGTCGAGGCGAAAAAAAATATAAATCACG
CTAACATTTGATTAAAATAGAACAACTACAATATAAAAAAACTATACAAATGACAAGTTCTTGAAAACAA
GAATCTTTTTATTGTCAGTACTGATTAGGGGCAGGGCATGCTCATGTAGAGCGCCTGCTCGCCGTCCGAG
GCGGTGCCGTCGTACAGGGCGGTGTCCAGGCCGCAGAGGGTGAACCCCATCCGCCGGTACGCGTGGATCG
CCGGTGCGTTGACGTTGGTGACCTCCAGCCAGAGGTGCCCGGCACCCCGCTCGCGGGCGAACTCCGTCGC
GAGCCCCATCAACGCGCGCCCGACCCCGTGCCCCCGGTGCTCCGGGGCGACCTCGATGTCCTCGACGGTC
AGCCGGCGGTTCCAGCCGGAGTACGAGACGACCACGAAGCCCGCCAGGTCGCCGTCGTCCCCGTACGCGA
CGAACGTCCGAGAGTCCGGGTCGCCGTCCTCCCCGTCGTCCGATTCGTCGTCCGATTCGTCGTCGGGGAA
CACCTTGGTCAGGGGCGGGTCCACCGGCACCTCCCGCAGGGTGAAGCCGTCCCCGGTGGCGGTGACGCGG
AAGACGGTGTCGGTGGTGAAGGACCCATCCAGTGCCTCGATGGCCTCGGCGTCCCCCGGGACACTGGTGC
GGTACCGGTAAGCCGTGTCGTCAAGAGTGGTACCCATGGTTGTTTATGTTCGGATGTGATGTGAGAACTG
TATCCTAGCAAGATTTAAAAAGGAAGTATATGAAAGAAGAACCTCAGTGGCAAATCCTAACCTTTTATAT
TTCTCTACAGGGGCGCGGCGTGGGGACAATTCAACGCGTCTGTGAGGG
