>Addgene plasmid #74085 | BAS290 C terminal E2C natR | depositor partial sequence | sequence record 141200 | as in Figure
GGTGCTGGATCTGGTTCATTAATTAACATGGATTCTACTGAAAACGTTATTAAGCCTTTTATGCGTTTTA
AGGTTCATATGGAAGGTTCTGTTAATGGTCATGAATTTGAAATTGAAGGTGTTGGTGAAGGTAAGCCTTA
TGAAGGTACTCAAACTGCTAAGCTTCAAGTTACAAAAGGTGGTCCTTTACCTTTTGCTTGGGATATTCTT
TCTCCTCAATTTTTTTACGGTTCTAAAGCTTACATTAAGCATCCTGCTGATATTCCAGATTACCTTAAGC
AATCATTTCCTGAAGGTTTTAAGTGGGAACGTGTTATGAACTTTGAAGATGGTGGTGTTGTTACTGTTAC
TCAAGATTCTTCACTTCAAGATGGTACTCTTATTTACCATGTTAAGTTTATTGGTGTTAATTTTCCTTCT
GATGGTCCTGTTATGCAAAAAAAGACTTTAGGTTGGGAACCTTCTACAGAACGTAATTATCCTCGTGATG
GTGTTCTTAAGGGTGAAAATCATATGGCTCTTAAGTTGAAAGGTGGTGGTCATTACCTTTGCGAATTTAA
GTCTATTTACATGGCTAAGAAGCCTGTTAAGCTTCCTGGTTATCATTACGTTGATTACAAGCTTGATATT
ACTTCTCATAATGAAGATTATACTGTTGTTGAACAATATGAACGTGCTGAAGCTCGTCATCATCTTTTTC
AATAAAAAAAGACTAATGTAAAATTTTTTTGGTTGGTTATTGAAAAAGTCGATGCCTTGTTTGCGTTTGT
TTTCCTAGGCGTTTTATGTCAGAAGGCATTTAGAATTAGTATACAAGTACTCTTTGGTAAAATTTTATGT
AGCGACTAAAATATTAACTATTATAGATAAACACCTTGGGAATAAAAAGTAATTTGCTATAGTAATTTAT
TAAACATGCTCCTACAACATTACCACAATCTTTTCTCTTGGATTGACATTGAATAAGAAAAGAGTGAATT
TTTTTAGACTTGTAATGATAACTATGTACAAAGCCAATGAAAGATGTATGTAGATGAATGTAAAATACCA
TGTAGACAAACAAGATAAAACTTGGTTATAAACATTGGTGTTGGAACAGAATAAATTAGATGTCAAAAAG
TTTCGTCAATATCACGGCGCGCCAGATCTGTTTAGCTTGCCTCGTCCCCGCCGGGTCACCCGGCCAGCGA
CATGGAGGCCCAGAATACCCTCCTTGACAGTCTTGACGTGCGCAGCTCAGGGGCATGATGTGACTGTCGC
CCGTACATTTAGCCCATACATCCCCATGTATAATCATTTGCATCCATACATTTTGATGGCCGCACGGCGC
GAAGCAAAAATTACGGCTCCTCGCTGCAGACCTGCGAGCAGGGAAACGCTCCCCTCACAGACGCGTTGAA
TTGTCCCCACGCCGCGCCCCTGTAGAGAAATATAAAAGGTTAGGATTTGCCACTGAGGTTCTTCTTTCAT
ATACTTCCTTTTTAAATCTTGCTAGGATACAGTTCTCACATCACATCCGAACATAAACAACCATGGGTAC
CACTCTTGACGACACGGCTTACCGGTACCGCACCAGTGTCCCGGGGGACGCCGAGGCCATCGAGGCACTG
GATGGGTCCTTCACCACCGACACCGTCTTCCGCGTCACCGCCACCGGGGACGGCTTCACCCTGCGGGAGG
TGCCGGTGGACCCGCCCCTGACCAAGGTGTTCCCCGACGACGAATCGGACGACGAATCGGACGACGGGGA
GGACGGCGACCCGGACTCTCGGACGTTCGTCGCGTACGGGGACGACGGCGACCTGGCGGGCTTCGTGGTC
GTCTCGTACTCCGGCTGGAACCGCCGGCTGACCGTCGAGGACATCGAGGTCGCCCCGGAGCACCGGGGGC
ACGGGGTCGGGCGCGCGTTGATGGGGCTCGCGACGGAGTTCGCCCGCGAGCGGGGTGCCGGGCACCTCTG
GCTGGAGGTCACCAACGTCAACGCACCGGCGATCCACGCGTACCGGCGGATGGGGTTCACCCTCTGCGGC
CTGGACACCGCCCTGTACGACGGCACCGCCTCGGACGGCGAGCAGGCGCTCTACATGAGCATGCCCTGCC
CCTAATCAGTACTGACAATAAAAAGATTCTTGTTTTCAAGAACTTGTCATTTGTATAGTTTTTTTATATT
GTAGTTGTTCTATTTTAATCAAATGTTAGCGTGATTTATATTTTTTTTCGCCTCGACATCATCTGCCCAG
ATGCGAAGTTAAGTGCGCAGAAAGTAATATCATGCGTCAATCGTATGTGAATGCTGGTCGCTATACTGCT
GTCGATTCGATACTAACGCCGCCATCCAGTTTAAAC
