[The description below was written by a language model from this plasmid's Addgene catalogue record.]
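Description:
BAS290 C terminal E2C natR is a fission yeast tagging plasmid built on the pRS316 backbone. It carries a version of the far-red fluorescent protein E2Crimson whose coding sequence has been recoded for expression in Schizosaccharomyces pombe. The plasmid is propagated in E. coli as a high-copy construct under ampicillin selection. For yeast work it provides a nourseothricin resistance (natR) marker, which allows drug-based selection without relying on an auxotrophic background. pRS316 is a standard yeast–E. coli shuttle vector, but no feature table is supplied, so which of its original elements remain here cannot be confirmed.

The record describes it as a "universal" C-terminal tagging plasmid. This implies that the E2Crimson open reading frame and the adjacent natR cassette act as a module for fusing the fluorescent protein to the 3' end of a gene of interest, with nourseothricin selecting for cells that have acquired the tag. In designs of this kind the fusion is normally expressed from the target gene's own promoter after integration at the endogenous locus. However, the record does not state the integration strategy, any linker or terminator sequences, or the promoter driving natR.

The associated work concerns sensitive, quantitative three-colour protein imaging in fission yeast using spectrally distinct, recoded fluorescent proteins with characterised in vivo maturation kinetics. Within that toolkit, this construct appears to supply the far-red channel, so that E2Crimson-tagged proteins can be imaged alongside proteins tagged in other colours.
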