Addgene plasmid #74085: BAS290 C terminal E2C natR
Purpose: S.pombe recoded E2Crimson in universal C-terminal tagging plasmid, nourseothricin resistance
Depositing lab: Bassem Al-Sady. Depositing organization: University of California, San Francisco (UCSF). Publication: Sensitive and Quantitative Three-Color Protein Imaging in Fission Yeast Using Spectrally Diverse, Recoded Fluorescent Proteins with Experimentally-Characterized In Vivo Maturation Kinetics. Al-Sady B, Greenstein RA, El-Samad HJ, Braun S, Madhani HD. PLoS One. 2016 Aug 1;11(8):e0159292. doi: 10.1371/journal.pone.0159292. eCollection 2016. PONE-D-16-08423 PubMed 27479698.
Backbone
  Vector backbone: pRS316
  Backbone size w/o insert (bp): 4890
  Selectable markers: nourseothricin
Growth in bacteria
  Bacterial resistance: Ampicillin, 100 μg/mL
  Growth temperature: 37°C
  Growth strain: DH5alpha
  Copy number: High Copy
Gene/Insert
  Gene/Insert name: E2Crimson
  Species: S. pombe (fission yeast)
Terms and licenses: Academic/Nonprofit Terms; Industry Terms: Not Available to Industry
How to cite: BAS290 C terminal E2C natR was a gift from Bassem Al-Sady (Addgene plasmid # 74085 ; http://n2t.net/addgene:74085 ; RRID:Addgene_74085)
